>Addgene plasmid #124130 | pET15b-His-RF2 | addgene full sequence | sequence record 258701 | Addgene NGS Result
ATGGGGGTAATGATACCGATGAAACGAGAGAGGATGCTCACGATACGGGTTACTGATGATGAACATGCCC
GGTTACTGGAACGTTGTGAGGGTAAACAACTGGCGGTATGGATGCGGCGGGACCAGAGAAAAATCACTCA
GGGTCAATGCCAGCGCTTCGTTAATACAGATGTAGGTGTTCCACAGGGTAGCCAGCAGCATCCTGCGATG
CAGATCCGGAACATAATGGTGCAGGGCGCTGACTTCCGCGTTTCCAGACTTTACGAAACACGGAAACCGA
AGACCATTCATGTTGTTGCTCAGGTCGCAGACGTTTTGCAGCAGCAGTCGCTTCACGTTCGCTCGCGTAT
CGGTGATTCATTCTGCTAACCAGTAAGGCAACCCCGCCAGCCTAGCCGGGTCCTCAACGACAGGAGCACG
ATCATGCGCACCCGTGGCCAGGACCCAACGCTGCCCGAGATGCGCCGCGTGCGGCTGCTGGAGATGGCGG
ACGCGATGGATATGTTCTGCCAAGGGTTGGTTTGCGCATTCACAGTTCTCCGCAAGAATTGATTGGCTCC
AATTCTTGGAGTGGTGAATCCGTTAGCGAGGTGCCGCCGGCTTCCATTCAGGTCGAGGTGGCCCGGCTCC
ATGCACCGCGACGCAACGCGGGGAGGCAGACAAGGTATAGGGCGGCGCCTACAATCCATGCCAACCCGTT
CCATGTGCTCGCCGAGGCGGCATAAATCGCCGTGACGATCAGCGGTCCAATGATCGAAGTTAGGCTGGTA
AGAGCCGCGAGCGATCCTTGAAGCTGTCCCTGATGGTCGTCATCTACCTGCCTGGACAGCATGGCCTGCA
ACGCGGGCATCCCGATGCCGCCGGAAGCGAGAAGAATCATAATGGGGAAGGCCATCCAGCCTCGCGTCGC
GAACGCCAGCAAGACGTAGCCCAGCGCGTCGGCCGCCATGCCGGCGATAATGGCCTGCTTCTCGCCGAAA
CGTTTGGTGGCGGGACCAGTGACGAAGGCTTGAGCGAGGGCGTGCAAGATTCCGAATACCGCAAGCGACA
GGCCGATCATCGTCGCGCTCCAGCGAAAGCGGTCCTCGCCGAAAATGACCCAGAGCGCTGCCGGCACCTG
TCCTACGAGTTGCATGATAAAGAAGACAGTCATAAGTGCGGCGACGATAGTCATGCCCCGCGCCCACCGG
AAGGAGCTGACTGGGTTGAAGGCTCTCAAGGGCATCGGTCGAGATCCCGGTGCCTAATGAGTGAGCTAAC
TTACATTAATTGCGTTGCGCTCACTGCCCGCTTTCCAGTCGGGAAACCTGTCGTGCCAGCTGCATTAATG
AATCGGCCAACGCGCGGGGAGAGGCGGTTTGCGTATTGGGCGCCAGGGTGGTTTTTCTTTTCACCAGTGA
GACGGGCAACAGCTGATTGCCCTTCACCGCCTGGCCCTGAGAGAGTTGCAGCAAGCGGTCCACGCTGGTT
TGCCCCAGCAGGCGAAAATCCTGTTTGATGGTGGTTAACGGCGGGATATAACATGAGCTGTCTTCGGTAT
CGTCGTATCCCACTACCGAGATATCCGCACCAACGCGCAGCCCGGACTCGGTAATGGCGCGCATTGCGCC
CAGCGCCATCTGATCGTTGGCAACCAGCATCGCAGTGGGAACGATGCCCTCATTCAGCATTTGCATGGTT
TGTTGAAAACCGGACATGGCACTCCAGTCGCCTTCCCGTTCCGCTATCGGCTGAATTTGATTGCGAGTGA
GATATTTATGCCAGCCAGCCAGACGCAGACGCGCCGAGACAGAACTTAATGGGCCCGCTAACAGCGCGAT
TTGCTGGTGACCCAATGCGACCAGATGCTCCACGCCCAGTCGCGTACCGTCTTCATGGGAGAAAATAATA
CTGTTGATGGGTGTCTGGTCAGAGACATCAAGAAATAACGCCGGAACATTAGTGCAGGCAGCTTCCACAG
CAATGGCATCCTGGTCATCCAGCGGATAGTTAATGATCAGCCCACTGACGCGTTGCGCGAGAAGATTGTG
CACCGCCGCTTTACAGGCTTCGACGCCGCTTCGTTCTACCATCGACACCACCACGCTGGCACCCAGTTGA
TCGGCGCGAGATTTAATCGCCGCGACAATTTGCGACGGCGCGTGCAGGGCCAGACTGGAGGTGGCAACGC
CAATCAGCAACGACTGTTTGCCCGCCAGTTGTTGTGCCACGCGGTTGGGAATGTAATTCAGCTCCGCCAT
CGCCGCTTCCACTTTTTCCCGCGTTTTCGCAGAAACGTGGCTGGCCTGGTTCACCACGCGGGAAACGGTC
TGATAAGAGACACCGGCATACTCTGCGACATCGTATAACGTTACTGGTTTCACATTCACCACCCTGAATT
GACTCTCTTCCGGGCGCTATCATGCCATACCGCGAAAGGTTTTGCGCCATTCGATGGTGTCCGGGATCTC
GACGCTCTCCCTTATGCGACTCCTGCATTAGGAAGCAGCCCAGTAGTAGGTTGAGGCCGTTGAGCACCGC
CGCCGCAAGGAATGGTGCATGCAAGGAGATGGCGCCCAACAGTCCCCCGGCCACGGGGCCTGCCACCATA
CCCACGCCGAAACAAGCGCTCATGAGCCCGAAGTGGCGAGCCCGATCTTCCCCATCGGTGATGTCGGCGA
TATAGGCGCCAGCAACCGCACCTGTGGCGCCGGTGATGCCGGCCACGATGCGTCCGGCGTAGAGGATCGA
GATCTCGATCCCGCGAAATTAATACGACTCACTATAGGGGAATTGTGAGCGGATAACAATTCCCCTCTAG
AAATAATTTTGTTTAACTTTAAGAAGGAGATATACCATGGGCAGCAGCCATCATCATCATCATCACAGCA
GCGGCCTGGTGCCGCGCGGCAGCCATATGTTTGAAATTAATCCGGTAAATAATCGCATTCAGGACCTCAC
GGAACGCTCCGACGTTCTTAGGGGGTATCTTGACTACGACGCCAAGAAAGAGCGTCTGGAAGAAGTAAAC
GCCGAGCTGGAACAGCCGGATGTCTGGAACGAACCCGAACGCGCACAGGCGCTGGGTAAAGAGCGTTCCT
CCCTCGAAGCCGTTGTCGACACCCTCGACCAAATGAAACAGGGGCTGGAAGATGTTTCTGGTCTGCTGGA
ACTGGCTGTAGAAGCTGACGACGAAGAAACCTTTAACGAAGCCGTTGCTGAACTCGACGCCCTGGAAGAA
AAACTGGCGCAGCTTGAGTTCCGCCGTATGTTCTCTGGCGAATATGACAGCGCCGACTGCTACCTCGATA
TTCAGGCGGGGTCTGGCGGTACGGAAGCACAGGACTGGGCGAGCATGCTTGAGCGTATGTATCTGCGCTG
GGCAGAATCGCGTGGTTTCAAAACTGAAATCATCGAAGAGTCGGAAGGTGAAGTGGCGGGTATTAAATCC
GTGACGATCAAAATCTCCGGCGATTACGCTTACGGCTGGCTGCGTACAGAAACCGGCGTTCACCGCCTGG
TGCGTAAAAGCCCGTTTGACTCCGGCGGTCGTCGCCACACGTCGTTCAGCTCCGCGTTTGTTTATCCGGA
AGTTGATGATGATATTGATATCGAAATCAACCCGGCGGATCTGCGCATTGACGTTTATCGCACGTCCGGC
GCGGGCGGTCAGCACGTTAACCGTACCGAATCTGCGGTGCGTATTACCCACATCCCGACCGGGATCGTGA
CCCAGTGCCAGAACGACCGTTCCCAGCACAAGAACAAAGATCAGGCCATGAAGCAGATGAAAGCGAAGCT
TTATGAACTGGAGATGCAGAAGAAAAATGCCGAGAAACAGGCGATGGAAGATAACAAATCCGACATCGGC
TGGGGCAGCCAGATTCGTTCTTATGTCCTTGATGACTCCCGCATTAAAGATCTGCGCACCGGGGTAGAAA
CCCGCAACACGCAGGCCGTGCTGGACGGCAGCCTGGATCAATTTATCGAAGCAAGTTTGAAAGCAGGGTT
ATGAGGATCCGGCTGCTAACAAAGCCCGAAAGGAAGCTGAGTTGGCTGCTGCCACCGCTGAGCAATAACT
AGCATAACCCCTTGGGGCCTCTAAACGGGTCTTGAGGGGTTTTTTGCTGAAAGGAGGAACTATATCCGGA
TATCCCGCAAGAGGCCCGGCAGTACCGGCATAACCAAGCCTATGCCTACAGCATCCAGGGTGACGGTGCC
GAGGATGACGATGAGCGCATTGTTAGATTTCATACACGGTGCCTGACTGCGTTAGCAATTTAACTGTGAT
AAACTACCGCATTAAAGCTTATCGATGATAAGCTGTCAAACATGAGAATTCTTGAAGACGAAAGGGCCTC
GTGATACGCCTATTTTTATAGGTTAATGTCATGATAATAATGGTTTCTTAGACGTCAGGTGGCACTTTTC
GGGGAAATGTGCGCGGAACCCCTATTTGTTTATTTTTCTAAATACATTCAAATATGTATCCGCTCATGAG
ACAATAACCCTGATAAATGCTTCAATAATATTGAAAAAGGAAGAGTATGAGTATTCAACATTTCCGTGTC
GCCCTTATTCCCTTTTTTGCGGCATTTTGCCTTCCTGTTTTTGCTCACCCAGAAACGCTGGTGAAAGTAA
AAGATGCTGAAGATCAGTTGGGTGCACGAGTGGGTTACATCGAACTGGATCTCAACAGCGGTAAGATCCT
TGAGAGTTTTCGCCCCGAAGAACGTTTTCCAATGATGAGCACTTTTAAAGTTCTGCTATGTGGCGCGGTA
TTATCCCGTGTTGACGCCGGGCAAGAGCAACTCGGTCGCCGCATACACTATTCTCAGAATGACTTGGTTG
AGTACTCACCAGTCACAGAAAAGCATCTTACGGATGGCATGACAGTAAGAGAATTATGCAGTGCTGCCAT
AACCATGAGTGATAACACTGCGGCCAACTTACTTCTGACAACGATCGGAGGACCGAAGGAGCTAACCGCT
TTTTTGCACAACATGGGGGATCATGTAACTCGCCTTGATCGTTGGGAACCGGAGCTGAATGAAGCCATAC
CAAACGACGAGCGTGACACCACGATGCCTGCAGCAATGGCAACAACGTTGCGCAAACTATTAACTGGCGA
ACTACTTACTCTAGCTTCCCGGCAACAATTAATAGACTGGATGGAGGCGGATAAAGTTGCAGGACCACTT
CTGCGCTCGGCCCTTCCGGCTGGCTGGTTTATTGCTGATAAATCTGGAGCCGGTGAGCGTGGGTCTCGCG
GTATCATTGCAGCACTGGGGCCAGATGGTAAGCCCTCCCGTATCGTAGTTATCTACACGACGGGGAGTCA
GGCAACTATGGATGAACGAAATAGACAGATCGCTGAGATAGGTGCCTCACTGATTAAGCATTGGTAACTG
TCAGACCAAGTTTACTCATATATACTTTAGATTGATTTAAAACTTCATTTTTAATTTAAAAGGATCTAGG
TGAAGATCCTTTTTGATAATCTCATGACCAAAATCCCTTAACGTGAGTTTTCGTTCCACTGAGCGTCAGA
CCCCGTAGAAAAGATCAAAGGATCTTCTTGAGATCCTTTTTTTCTGCGCGTAATCTGCTGCTTGCAAACA
AAAAAACCACCGCTACCAGCGGTGGTTTGTTTGCCGGATCAAGAGCTACCAACTCTTTTTCCGAAGGTAA
CTGGCTTCAGCAGAGCGCAGATACCAAATACTGTCCTTCTAGTGTAGCCGTAGTTAGGCCACCACTTCAA
GAACTCTGTAGCACCGCCTACATACCTCGCTCTGCTAATCCTGTTACCAGTGGCTGCTGCCAGTGGCGAT
AAGTCGTGTCTTACCGGGTTGGACTCAAGACGATAGTTACCGGATAAGGCGCAGCGGTCGGGCTGAACGG
GGGGTTCGTGCACACAGCCCAGCTTGGAGCGAACGACCTACACCGAACTGAGATACCTACAGCGTGAGCT
ATGAGAAAGCGCCACGCTTCCCGAAGGGAGAAAGGCGGACAGGTATCCGGTAAGCGGCAGGGTCGGAACA
GGAGAGCGCACGAGGGAGCTTCCAGGGGGAAACGCCTGGTATCTTTATAGTCCTGTCGGGTTTCGCCACC
TCTGACTTGAGCGTCGATTTTTGTGATGCTCGTCAGGGGGGCGGAGCCTATGGAAAAACGCCAGCAACGC
GGCCTTTTTACGGTTCCTGGCCTTTTGCTGGCCTTTTGCTCACATGTTCTTTCCTGCGTTATCCCCTGAT
TCTGTGGATAACCGTATTACCGCCTTTGAGTGAGCTGATACCGCTCGCCGCAGCCGAACGACCGAGCGCA
GCGAGTCAGTGAGCGAGGAAGCGGAAGAGCGCCTGATGCGGTATTTTCTCCTTACGCATCTGTGCGGTAT
TTCACACCGCAATGGTGCACTCTCAGTACAATCTGCTCTGATGCCGCATAGTTAAGCCAGTATACACTCC
GCTATCGCTACGTGACTGGGTCATGGCTGCGCCCCGACACCCGCCAACACCCGCTGACGCGCCCTGACGG
GCTTGTCTGCTCCCGGCATCCGCTTACAGACAAGCTGTGACCGTCTCCGGGAGCTGCATGTGTCAGAGGT
TTTCACCGTCATCACCGAAACGCGCGAGGCAGCTGCGGTAAAGCTCATCAGCGTGGTCGTGAAGCGATTC
ACAGATGTCTGCCTGTTCATCCGCGTCCAGCTCGTTGAGTTTCTCCAGAAGCGTTAATGTCTGGCTTCTG
ATAAAGCGGGCCATGTTAAGGGCGGTTTTTTCCTGTTTGGTCACTGATGCCTCCGTGTAAGGGGGATTTC
TGTTC
Features (pLannotate 1.2.2; 21 found; start..end, strand, type, name):
    608..1232    -  CDS            TcR (fragment): tetracycline efflux protein; tet; confers resistance to tetracycline
   1247..1268    -  protein_bind   CAP binding site: CAP binding activates transcription in the presence of cAMP. E. coli catabolite activator protein
   1281..2363    -  CDS            lacI: lac repressor; lacI; The lac repressor binds to the lac operator to inhibit transcription in E. coli. This inhibition can be relieved by adding lactose or isopropyl-β-D-thiogalactopyranoside (IPTG).
   2364..2441    -  promoter       lacI promoter: lacI
   2449..2728    -  CDS            TcR (fragment): tetracycline efflux protein; tet; confers resistance to tetracycline
   2750..2768    +  promoter       T7 promoter: promoter for bacteriophage T7 RNA polymerase
   2769..2793    +  protein_bind   lac operator: The lac repressor binds to the lac operator to inhibit transcription in E. coli. This inhibition can be relieved by adding lactose or isopropyl-β-D-thiogalactopyranoside (IPTG). lac repressor encoded by lacI
   2808..2830    +  RBS            RBS: efficient ribosome binding site from bacteriophage T7 gene 10 (Olins and Rangwala, 1989)
   2849..2865    +  CDS            capTEV™ (fragment): composite tag for in vivo biotinylation, TEV protease cleavage, and 6xHis tagging
   2876..2893    +  CDS            thrombin site: thrombin recognition and cleavage site
   2897..3991    +  CDS            prfB: RF2_ECOLI - Also known as supK. Experimental evidence at protein level: Swiss-Prot protein existence level 1. Peptide chain release factor 2 directs the termination of translation in response to the peptide chain termination codons UGA and UAA (PubMed:11118225, PubMed:17932046). Acts as a peptidyl-tRNA hydrolase (PubMed:22857598, PubMed:27934701). In the presence of truncated mRNA in the 70S ribosome, ArfA and RF2 interact such that the GGQ peptide hydrolysis motif of RF2 rises into the peptidyl-transferase center and releases the ribosome (PubMed:27906160, PubMed:27906161, PubMed:27934701, Pu
   4002..4051    +  CDS            SET1 (fragment): solubility-enhancement tag derived from T7 phage gene 10B
   4059..4106    +  terminator     T7 terminator: transcription terminator for bacteriophage T7 RNA polymerase
   4129..4233    -  CDS            TcR (fragment): tetracycline efflux protein; tet; confers resistance to tetracycline
   4281..4309    -  promoter       tet promoter: E. coli promoter for tetracycline efflux protein gene
   4422..4526    +  promoter       AmpR promoter: bla
   4527..5387    +  CDS            AmpR: β-lactamase; bla; confers resistance to ampicillin, carbenicillin, and related antibiotics
   5558..6146    +  rep_origin     ori: high-copy-number ColE1/pMB1/pBR322/pUC origin of replication
   6332..6471    -  misc_feature   bom: basis of mobility region from pBR322
   6573..6764    -  CDS            rop: Rop protein, which maintains plasmids at low copy number; rop
   6781..366     +  CDS            YPB1_ECOLX (across the origin): Protein predicted: Swiss-Prot protein existence level 4. From Escherichia coli.
