[The description below was written by a language model from this plasmid's Addgene catalogue record and pLannotate feature annotations shown in this document.]
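Description:
pET15b-His-RF2 is a bacterial expression plasmid built on the pET15b backbone for producing Escherichia coli peptide chain release factor 2 (RF2, encoded by prfB), one of the purified protein components of the reconstituted PURE cell-free translation system. It is propagated in E. coli through a ColE1/pBR322-type origin accompanied by the bom mobilisation region and the rop gene, and selected with ampicillin via the β-lactamase (AmpR) cassette. The catalogue lists it as high copy, although rop normally moderates copy number in pBR322-derived plasmids. Several tetracycline-resistance fragments and a tet promoter appear in the annotation. These are non-functional remnants of the pBR322 ancestry interrupted by the expression cassette and lacI, not a usable marker.

The payload is a standard T7lac expression unit. A T7 promoter is followed directly by a lac operator and the phage T7 gene 10 ribosome binding site, then an N-terminal 6xHis tag (picked up by the annotation software as a fragment of a composite tag), a thrombin cleavage site and the prfB coding sequence, with a T7 terminator downstream. The short "SET1" hit between the insert and terminator is most likely vector-derived T7 sequence rather than a fused solubility tag. The plasmid-borne lacI gene, with its own promoter, supplies lac repressor to keep transcription off until IPTG is added, and expression requires a host that provides T7 RNA polymerase. The His tag allows affinity purification of RF2, which terminates translation at UGA and UAA stop codons. The cloning sites used are not recorded. The depositor cautions that the plasmid may be prone to deletions in the promoter region, so sequence verification of individual clones is advised.
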