Addgene plasmid #124130: pET15b-His-RF2
Purpose: Bacterial expression plasmid for PURE system components
Depositing lab: Sebastian Maerkl & Takuya Ueda. Depositing organization: The University of Tokyo. Publication: Cell-free translation reconstituted with purified components. Shimizu Y, Inoue A, Tomari Y, Suzuki T, Yokogawa T, Nishikawa K, Ueda T. Nat Biotechnol. 2001 Aug;19(8):751-5. doi: 10.1038/90802. PubMed 11479568.
Backbone
  Vector backbone: pET15b
  Vector type: Bacterial Expression
Growth in bacteria
  Bacterial resistance: Ampicillin, 100 μg/mL
  Growth temperature: 37°C
  Growth strain: DH5alpha ; JM109
  Copy number: High Copy
Gene/Insert
  Gene/Insert name: Release factor 2 (alt names: prfB; RF2)
  Species: Escherichia coli
  Entrez Gene: prfB (a.k.a. b2891, ECK2886, supK)
  Tag / fusion protein: 6x-His (N terminal on insert)
  Cloning method: Restriction Enzyme; 5′ cloning site Unknown (unknown if destroyed)
Terms and licenses: Academic/Nonprofit Terms; Industry Terms: Not Available to Industry
Depositor comments: It is recommended to screen DNA preps from multiple colonies by Sanger sequencing, as this plasmid may be prone to deletions in the promoter region.
How to cite: pET15b-His-RF2 was a gift from Sebastian Maerkl & Takuya Ueda (Addgene plasmid # 124130 ; http://n2t.net/addgene:124130 ; RRID:Addgene_124130)
